Addgene plasmid #176226: pRedCmOcr
Purpose: A helper plasmid for expression of the artificial T7ocr-gam-bet-exo operon. The plasmid carries the chloramphenicol acetyltransferase gene repressible by the CI repressor of lambda phage.
Depositing lab: Sergey Sineoky. Depositing organization: Research Institute for Genetics and Selection of Industrial Microorganisms (GosNII genetika). Publication: Robust counterselection and advanced lambdaRed recombineering enable markerless chromosomal integration of large heterologous constructs. Bubnov DM, Yuzbashev TV, Khozov AA, Melkina OE, Vybornaya TV, Stan GB, Sineoky SP. Nucleic Acids Res. 2022 Aug 26;50(15):8947-8960. doi: 10.1093/nar/gkac649. PubMed 35920321.
Backbone
  Vector backbone: pQE-30
  Vector type: Bacterial Expression, Synthetic Biology
Growth in bacteria
  Bacterial resistance: Chloramphenicol and Ampicillin, 25 & 100 μg/mL
  Growth temperature: 37°C
  Growth strain: DH5alpha
  Growth instructions: The plasmid confers resistance to chloramphenicol only in absence of CI repressor of lambda phage.
  Copy number: High Copy
Gene/Insert
  Gene/Insert name: Lambda Red-T7ocr operon under control of PrhaB promoter and cat under control of PL promoter of lambda phage
  Promoter: PrhaB and PL
  Cloning method: Gibson Cloning
  Sequencing primers: 5′ ctttttgcgtttctacaaactc; 3′ tggactcaagacgatagttac
Terms and licenses: Academic/Nonprofit Terms; Industry Terms: Not Available to Industry
How to cite: pRedCmOcr was a gift from Sergey Sineoky (Addgene plasmid # 176226 ; http://n2t.net/addgene:176226 ; RRID:Addgene_176226)
