[The description below was written by a language model from this plasmid's Addgene catalogue record and pLannotate feature annotations shown in this document.]
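Description:
pRedCmOcr is a high-copy bacterial helper plasmid for λ Red recombineering in E. coli, built on the pQE-30 backbone by Gibson assembly. It replicates from a ColE1/pMB1-type origin and carries a constitutively expressed β-lactamase gene for ampicillin selection. Remnants of the pQE-30 expression region (T5 promoter with lac operator and a His-tag fragment) are still annotated but do not appear to drive any payload.

The main cargo is an artificial operon placed under the L-rhamnose-inducible rhaB promoter, with the activator genes rhaS and rhaR encoded on the plasmid so that induction is self-contained. The operon begins with the phage T7 ocr gene, whose product mimics B-form DNA and blocks type I restriction enzymes. It is followed by the three λ Red functions: Gam, which inhibits RecBCD and protects linear double-stranded DNA; Exo, which resects 5' ends to leave 3' single-stranded tails; and Beta, which anneals those tails to complementary target sequence. Ocr would be expected to shield incoming DNA from host restriction, although the record does not spell out this rationale. The operon is closed by the λ tL3 terminator and followed by rrnB T1 and T2. A short mutS-like fragment annotated between the terminators is probably an incidental sequence match.

A second module places the chloramphenicol acetyltransferase gene under the λ PL promoter (annotated as a PLtetO-1 fragment). Chloramphenicol resistance is therefore expressed only when the λ CI repressor is absent, giving a CI-repressible marker. The associated work concerns counterselection and markerless chromosomal integration of large heterologous constructs, the setting in which this helper plasmid was used.
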