Features (pLannotate 1.2.2; 22 found; start..end, strand, type, name):
      1..119     +  promoter       rhaB promoter: promoter of the E. coli rhaBAD operon, conferring tight induction with L-rhamnose and repression with D-glucose in the presence of RhaR and RhaS (Giacalone et al., 2006)
    164..514     +  CDS            OCR_BPT7 (sequence partly withheld): Experimental evidence at protein level: Swiss-Prot protein existence level 1. Prevents both degradation and modification of T7 DNA by the host restriction-modification complex (PubMed:32039758, PubMed:1095770). Structural mimic of the phosphate backbone of B-form DNA that binds to and completely occupies the DNA-binding sites of all known families of the complex type I DNA restriction enzymes (PubMed:12235377, PubMed:32483229). Thereby, inhibits the restriction endonuclease activity and protects the phage genome as it penetrates into host cytoplasm (PubMed:12235377, PubMed:32483229). Inhibits
    524..877     +  CDS            Gam (fragment): inhibitor of the host RecBCD nuclease in the λ Red system; gam; protects the double-stranded DNA substrate for recombination
    883..1668    +  CDS            Beta: single-stranded DNA binding recombinase in the λ Red system; bet; mediates pairing of a single-stranded DNA with a complementary target
   1665..2345    +  CDS            Exo: 5' to 3' double-stranded DNA exonuclease in the λ Red system; exo; creates 3' single-stranded DNA tails
   2346..2590    +  terminator     λ tL3 terminator: transcription terminator tL3 from phage λ
   2612..2686    +  CDS            mutS (fragment): MUTS_YEREN - Protein inferred from homology: Swiss-Prot protein existence level 3. This protein is involved in the repair of mismatches in DNA. It is possible that it carries out the mismatch recognition step. This protein has a weak ATPase activity (By similarity). From Yersinia enterocolitica.
   2751..2837    +  terminator     rrnB T1 terminator: Escherichia coli rrnB; transcription terminator T1 from the E. coli rrnB gene
   2929..2956    +  terminator     rrnB T2 terminator: transcription terminator T2 from the E. coli rrnB gene
   3046..3076    +  promoter       PLtetO-1 promoter (fragment): modified phage lambda PL promoter with tet operator sites (Lutz and Bujard, 1997)
   3076..3095    +  promoter       cat promoter (fragment): promoter of the E. coli cat gene encoding chloramphenicol acetyltransferase
   3096..3755    +  CDS            CmR: chloramphenicol acetyltransferase; cat; confers resistance to chloramphenicol
   3793..3837    +  promoter       T5 promoter: bacteriophage T5 promoter for E. coli RNA polymerase, with embedded lac operator
   3845..3861    +  protein_bind   lac operator: The lac repressor binds to the lac operator to inhibit transcription in E. coli. This inhibition can be relieved by adding lactose or isopropyl-β-D-thiogalactopyranoside (IPTG). lac repressor encoded by lacI
   3910..3927    +  CDS            7xHis (fragment): 6xHis affinity tag
   3933..3984    +  misc_feature   bom (fragment): basis of mobility region from pBR322
   4170..4758    -  rep_origin     ori: high-copy-number ColE1/pMB1/pBR322/pUC origin of replication
   4929..5789    -  CDS            AmpR: β-lactamase; bla; confers resistance to ampicillin, carbenicillin, and related antibiotics
   5790..5881    -  promoter       AmpR promoter: bla
   5921..6015    +  terminator     lambda t0 terminator: transcription terminator from phage lambda
   6043..6891    -  CDS            rhaR: transcriptional activator of rhaR and rhaS; E. coli rhaR; needed for rhamnose-dependent activation of the rhaB promoter
   6965..7801    -  CDS            rhaS: positive regulator of the rhaB promoter; E. coli rhaS; activated by L-rhamnose
>Addgene plasmid #176226 | pRedCmOcr | addgene full sequence | sequence record 347002 | Addgene NGS Result
CACCACAATTCAGCAAATTGTGAACATCATCACGTTCATCTTTCCCTGGTTGCCAATGGCCCATTTTCCT
GTCAGTAACGAGAAGGTCGCGAATTCAGGCGCTTTTTAGACTGGTCGTAATGAAATCTCTAGGGATCCTA
ATAACTGCACGAGGTAACACAAGATGGCTATGTCTAAC
[318 nt withheld, positions 179-496]
TACGAGGAGGATGAAGAGTAATCTAGACTAATCAGCCCGGCATTTCGCGGGCGATATTTTCACAGCTATT
TCAGGAGTTCAGCCATGAACGCTTATTACATTCAGGATCGTCTTGAGGCTCAGAGCTGGGCGCGTCACTA
CCAGCAGCTCGCCCGTGAAGAGAAAGAGGCAGAACTGGCAGACGACATGGAAAAAGGCCTGCCCCAGCAC
CTGTTTGAATCGCTATGCATCGATCATTTGCAACGCCACGGGGCCAGCAAAAAATCCATTACCCGTGCGT
TTGATGACGATGTTGAGTTTCAGGAGCGCATGGCAGAACACATCCGGTACATGGTTGAAACCATTGCTCA
CCACCAGGTTGATATTGATTCAGAGGTATAAAACGAATGAGTACTGCACTCGCAACGCTGGCTGGGAAGC
TGGCTGAACGTGTCGGCATGGATTCTGTCGACCCACAGGAACTGATCACCACTCTTCGCCAGACGGCATT
TAAAGGTGATGCCAGCGATGCGCAGTTCATCGCATTACTGATCGTTGCCAACCAGTACGGCCTTAATCCG
TGGACGAAAGAAATTTACGCCTTTCCTGATAAGCAGAATGGCATCGTTCCGGTGGTGGGCGTTGATGGCT
GGTCCCGCATCATCAATGAAAACCAGCAGTTTGATGGCATGGACTTTGAGCAGGACAATGAATCCTGTAC
ATGCCGGATTTACCGCAAGGACCGTAATCATCCGATCTGCGTTACCGAATGGATGGATGAATGCCGCCGC
GAACCATTCAAAACTCGCGAAGGCAGAGAAATCACGGGGCCGTGGCAGTCGCATCCCAAACGGATGTTAC
GTCATAAAGCCATGATTCAGTGTGCCCGTCTGGCCTTCGGATTTGCTGGTATCTATGACAAGGATGAAGC
CGAGCGCATTGTCGAAAATACTGCATACACTGCAGAACGTCAGCCGGAACGCGACATCACTCCGGTTAAC
GATGAAACCATGCAGGAGATTAACACTCTGCTGATCGCCCTGGATAAAACATGGGATGACGACTTATTGC
CGCTCTGTTCCCAGATATTTCGCCGCGACATTCGTGCATCGTCAGAACTGACACAGGCCGAAGCAGTAAA
AGCTCTTGGATTCCTGAAACAGAAAGCCGCAGAGCAGAAGGTGGCAGCATGACACCGGACATTATCCTGC
AGCGTACCGGGATCGATGTGAGAGCTGTCGAACAGGGGGATGATGCGTGGCACAAATTACGGCTCGGCGT
CATCACCGCTTCAGAAGTTCACAACGTGATAGCAAAACCCCGCTCCGGAAAGAAGTGGCCTGACATGAAA
ATGTCCTACTTCCACACCCTGCTTGCTGAGGTTTGCACCGGTGTGGCTCCGGAAGTTAACGCTAAAGCAC
TGGCCTGGGGAAAACAGTACGAGAACGACGCCAGAACCCTGTTTGAATTCACTTCCGGCGTGAATGTTAC
TGAATCCCCGATCATCTATCGCGACGAAAGTATGCGTACCGCCTGCTCTCCCGATGGTTTATGCAGTGAC
GGCAACGGCCTTGAACTGAAATGCCCGTTTACCTCCCGGGATTTCATGAAGTTCCGGCTCGGTGGTTTCG
AGGCCATAAAGTCAGCTTACATGGCCCAGGTGCAGTACAGCATGTGGGTGACGCGAAAAAATGCCTGGTA
CTTTGCCAACTATGACCCGCGTATGAAGCGTGAAGGCCTGCATTATGTCGTGATTGAGCGGGATGAAAAG
TACATGGCGAGTTTTGACGAGATCGTGCCGGAGTTCATCGAAAAAATGGACGAGGCACTGGCTGAAATTG
GTTTTGTATTTGGGGAGCAATGGCGATGACGCATCCTCACGATAATATCCGGGTAGGCGCAATCACTTTC
GTCTACTCCGTTACAAAGCGAGGCTGGGTATTTCCCGGCCTTTCTGTTATCCGAAATCCACTGAAAGCAC
AGCGGCTGGCTGAGGAGATAAATAATAAACGAGGGGCTGTATGCACAAAGCATCTTCTGTTGAGTTAAGA
ACGAGTATCGAGATGGCACATAGCCTTGCTCAAATTGGAATCAGGTTTGTGCCAATACCAGTAGAAACAG
ACGAAGAATTCTAGGCTGGAGAATCTCGATCCGGACTCCCTGACGCCACGCCAGGCGCTGGAGTGGATCT
ATCGGCTGAAAAGTCTGGTGTAAGGATCGTGGCAGACAAGCCCGTCAGGGCGCGTCCATGCGAGAGTAGG
GAACTGCCAGGCATCAAATAAAACGAAAGGCTCAGTCGAAAGACTGGGCCTTTCGTTTTATCTGTTGTTT
GTCGGTGAACGCTCTCCTGAGTAGGACAAATCCGCCGGGAGCGGATTTGAACGTTGCGAAGCAACGGCCC
GGAGGGTGGCGGGCAGGACGCCCGCCATAAACTGCCAGGCATCAAATTAAGCAGAAGGCCATCCTGACGG
ATGGCCTTTTTGCGTTTCTACAAACTCTTCCTGCCATGAGATAACCATCTGCGGTGATAAATTATCTCTG
GCGGTGTTGACCTAAATACCACTGGCGGTGATACTGAGCACATCAGCAGGCGCACTGACCAGGAGCTAAG
GAAGCTAAAATGGAGAAAAAAATCACTGGATATACCACCGTTGATATATCCCAATGGCATCGTAAAGAAC
ATTTTGAGGCATTTCAGTCAGTTGCTCAATGTACCTATAACCAGACCGTTCAGCTGGATATTACGGCCTT
TTTAAAGACCGTAAAGAAAAATAAGCACAAGTTTTATCCGGCCTTTATTCACATTCTTGCCCGCCTGATG
AATGCTCATCCGGAATTCCGTATGGCAATGAAAGACGGTGAGCTGGTGATATGGGATAGTGTTCACCCTT
GTTACACCGTTTTCCATGAGCAAACTGAAACGTTTTCATCGCTCTGGAGTGAATACCACGACGATTTCCG
GCAGTTTCTACACATATATTCGCAAGATGTGGCGTGTTACGGTGAAAACCTGGCCTATTTCCCTAAAGGG
TTTATTGAGAATATGTTTTTCGTCTCAGCCAATCCCTGGGTGAGTTTCACCAGTTTTGATTTAAACGTGG
CCAATATGGACAACTTCTTCGCCCCCGTTTTCACCATGGGCAAATATTATACGCAAGGCGACAAGGTGCT
GATGCCGCTGGCGATTCAGGTTCATCATGCCGTTTGTGATGGCTTCCATGTCGGCAGAATGCTTAATGAA
TTACAACAGTACTGCGATGAGTGGCAGGGCGGGGCGTAACATGGCCGCTAGGCCCTTTCGTCTTCACCTC
GAGAAATCATAAAAAATTTATTTGCTTTGTGAGCGGATAACAATTATAATAGATTCAATTGTGAGCGGAT
AACAATTTCACACAGAATTCATTAAAGAGGAGAAATTAACTATGAGAGGATCGCATCACCATCACCATCA
CGGATCTATGCGGTGTGAAATACCGCACAGATGCGTAAGGAGAAAATACCGCATCAGGCGCTCTTCCGCT
TCCTCGCTCACTGACTCGCTGCGCTCGGTCGTTCGGCTGCGGCGAGCGGTATCAGCTCACTCAAAGGCGG
TAATACGGTTATCCACAGAATCAGGGGATAACGCAGGAAAGAACATGTGAGCAAAAGGCCAGCAAAAGGC
CAGGAACCGTAAAAAGGCCGCGTTGCTGGCGTTTTTCCATAGGCTCCGCCCCCCTGACGAGCATCACAAA
AATCGACGCTCAAGTCAGAGGTGGCGAAACCCGACAGGACTATAAAGATACCAGGCGTTTCCCCCTGGAA
GCTCCCTCGTGCGCTCTCCTGTTCCGACCCTGCCGCTTACCGGATACCTGTCCGCCTTTCTCCCTTCGGG
AAGCGTGGCGCTTTCTCATAGCTCACGCTGTAGGTATCTCAGTTCGGTGTAGGTCGTTCGCTCCAAGCTG
GGCTGTGTGCACGAACCCCCCGTTCAGCCCGACCGCTGCGCCTTATCCGGTAACTATCGTCTTGAGTCCA
ACCCGGTAAGACACGACTTATCGCCACTGGCAGCAGCCACTGGTAACAGGATTAGCAGAGCGAGGTATGT
AGGCGGTGCTACAGAGTTCTTGAAGTGGTGGCCTAACTACGGCTACACTAGAAGGACAGTATTTGGTATC
TGCGCTCTGCTGAAGCCAGTTACCTTCGGAAAAAGAGTTGGTAGCTCTTGATCCGGCAAACAAACCACCG
CTGGTAGCGGTGGTTTTTTTGTTTGCAAGCAGCAGATTACGCGCAGAAAAAAAGGATCTCAAGAAGATCC
TTTGATCTTTTCTACGGGGTCTGACGCTCAGTGGAACGAAAACTCACGTTAAGGGATTTTGGTCATGAGA
TTATCAAAAAGGATCTTCACCTAGATCCTTTTAAATTAAAAATGAAGTTTTAAATCAATCTAAAGTATAT
ATGAGTAAACTTGGTCTGACAGTTACCAATGCTTAATCAGTGAGGCACCTATCTCAGCGATCTGTCTATT
TCGTTCATCCATAGTTGCCTGACTCCCCGTCGTGTAGATAACTACGATACGGGAGGGCTTACCATCTGGC
CCCAGTGCTGCAATGATACCGCGAGACCCACGCTCACCGGCTCCAGATTTATCAGCAATAAACCAGCCAG
CCGGAAGGGCCGAGCGCAGAAGTGGTCCTGCAACTTTATCCGCCTCCATCCAGTCTATTAATTGTTGCCG
GGAAGCTAGAGTAAGTAGTTCGCCAGTTAATAGTTTGCGCAACGTTGTTGCCATTGCTACAGGCATCGTG
GTGTCACGCTCGTCGTTTGGTATGGCTTCATTCAGCTCCGGTTCCCAACGATCAAGGCGAGTTACATGAT
CCCCCATGTTGTGCAAAAAAGCGGTTAGCTCCTTCGGTCCTCCGATCGTTGTCAGAAGTAAGTTGGCCGC
AGTGTTATCACTCATGGTTATGGCAGCACTGCATAATTCTCTTACTGTCATGCCATCCGTAAGATGCTTT
TCTGTGACTGGTGAGTACTCAACCAAGTCATTCTGAGAATAGTGTATGCGGCGACCGAGTTGCTCTTGCC
CGGCGTCAATACGGGATAATACCGCGCCACATAGCAGAACTTTAAAAGTGCTCATCATTGGAAAACGTTC
TTCGGGGCGAAAACTCTCAAGGATCTTACCGCTGTTGAGATCCAGTTCGATGTAACCCACTCGTGCACCC
AACTGATCTTCAGCATCTTTTACTTTCACCAGCGTTTCTGGGTGAGCAAAAACAGGAAGGCAAAATGCCG
CAAAAAAGGGAATAAGGGCGACACGGAAATGTTGAATACTCATACTCTTCCTTTTTCAATATTATTGAAG
CATTTATCAGGGTTATTGTCTCATGAGCGGATACATATTTGAATGTATTTAGAAAAATAAACAAATAGGG
GGTTCCGCGCACATTTCCCCGAAAAGTGCCACCTGACTCCTGTTGATAGATCCAGTAATGACCTCAGAAC
TCCATCTGGATTTGTTCAGAACGCTCGGTTGCCGCCGGGCGTTTTTTATTGGTGAGAATGACGTCCGTCG
GCATCGGCATGGCGAATTAATCTTTCTGCGAATTGAGATGACGCCACTGGCTGGGCGTCATCCCGGTTTC
CCGGGTAAACACCACCGAAAAATAGTTACTATCTTCAAAGCCACATTCGGTCGAAATATCACTGATTAAC
AGGCGGCTATGCTGGAGAAGATATTGCGCATGACACACTCTGACCTGTCGCAGATATTGATTGATGGTCA
TTCCAGTCTGCTGGCGAAATTGCTGACGCAAAACGCGCTCACTGCACGATGCCTCATCACAAAATTTATC
CAGCGCAAAGGGACTTTTCAGGCTAGCCGCCAGCCGGGTAATCAGCTTATCCAGCAACGTTTCGCTGGAT
GTTGGCGGCAACGAATCACTGGTGTAACGATGGCGATTCAGCAACATCACCAACTGCCCGAACAGCAACT
CAGCCATTTCGTTAGCAAACGGCACATGCTGACTACTTTCATGCTCAAGCTGACCGATAACCTGCCGCGC
CTGCGCCATCCCCATGCTACCTAAGCGCCAGTGTGGTTGCCCTGCGCTGGCGTTAAATCCCGGAATCGCC
CCCTGCCAGTCAAGATTCAGCTTCAGACGCTCCGGGCAATAAATAATATTCTGCAAAACCAGATCGTTAA
CGGAAGCGTAGGAGTGTTTATCGTCAGCATGAATGTAAAAGAGATCGCCACGGGTAATGCGATAAGGGCG
ATCGTTGAGTACATGCAGGCCATTACCGCGCCAGACAATCACCAGCTCACAAAAATCATGTGTATGTTCA
GCAAAGACATCTTGCGGATAACGGTCAGCCACAGCGACTGCCTGCTGGTCGCTGGCAAAAAAATCATCTT
TGAGAAGTTTTAACTGATGCGCCACCGTGGCTACCTCGGCCAGAGAACGAAGTTGATTATTCGCAATATG
GCGTACAAATACGTTGAGAAGATTCGCGTTATTGCAGAAAGCCATCCCGTCCCTGGCGAATATCACGCGG
TGACCAGTTAAACTCTCGGCGAAAAAGCGTCGAAAAGTGGTTACTGTCGCTGAATCCACAGCGATAGGCG
ATGTCAGTAACGCTGGCCTCGCTGTGGCGTAGCAGATGTCGGGCTTTCATCAGTCGCAGGCGGTTCAGGT
ATCGCTGAGGCGTCAGTCCCGTTTGCTGCTTAAGCTGCCGATGTAGCGTACGCAGTGAAAGAGAAAATTG
ATCCGCCACGGCATCCCAATTCACCTCATCGGCAAAATGGTCCTCCAGCCAGGCCAGAAGCAAGTTGAGA
CGTGATGCGCTGTTTTCCAGGTTCTCCTGCAAACTGCTTTTACGCAGCAAGAGCAGTAATTGCATAAACA
AGATCTCGCGACTGGCGGTCGAGGGTAAATCATTTTCCCCTTCCTGCTGTTCCATCTGTGCAACCAGCTG
TCGCACCTGCTGCAATACGCTGTGGTTAACGCGCCAGTGAGACGGATACTGCCCATCCAGCTCTTGTGGC
AGCAACTGATTCAGCCCGGCGAGAAACTGAAATCGATCCGGCGAGCGATACAGCACATTGGTCAGACACA
GATTATCGGTATGTTCATACAGATGCCGATCATGATCGCGTACGAAACAGACCGTGCCACCGGTGATGGT
ATAGGGCTGCCCATTAAACACATGAATACCCGTGCCATGTTCGACAATCACAATTTCATGAAAATCATGA
TGATGTTCAGGAAAATCCGCCTGCGGGAGCCGGGGTTCTATCGCCACGGACGCGTTACCAGACGGAAAAA
AATCCACACTATGTAATACGGTCATACTGGCCTCCTGATGTCGTCAACACGGCGAAATAGTAATCACGAG
GTCAGGTTCTTACCTTAAATTTTCGACGGAAAACCACGTAAAAAACGTCGATTTTTCAAGATACAGCGTG
AATTTTCAGGAAATGCGGTGAGCATCACAT
